>Addgene plasmid #77686 | PFKFB2 gRNA (BRDN0001146926) | addgene full sequence | sequence record 188238 | Addgene Assembled Sequence
CCCGGGTGCAAAGATGGATAAAGTTTTAAACAGAGAGGAATCTTTGCAGCTAATGGACCTTCTAGGTCTT
GAAAGGAGTGGGAATTGGCTCCGGTGCCCGTCAGTGGGCAGAGCGCACATCGCCCACAGTCCCCGAGAAG
TTGGGGGGAGGGGTCGGCAATTGATCCGGTGCCTAGAGAAGGTGGCGCGGGGTAAACTGGGAAAGTGATG
TCGTGTACTGGCTCCGCCTTTTTCCCGAGGGTGGGGGAGAACCGTATATAAGTGCAGTAGTCGCCGTGAA
CGTTCTTTTTCGCAACGGGTTTGCCGCCAGAACACAGGTAAGTGCCGTGTGTGGTTCCCGCGGGCCTGGC
CTCTTTACGGGTTATGGCCCTTGCGTGCCTTGAATTACTTCCACCTGGCTGCAGTACGTGATTCTTGATC
CCGAGCTTCGGGTTGGAAGTGGGTGGGAGAGTTCGAGGCCTTGCGCTTAAGGAGCCCCTTCGCCTCGTGC
TTGAGTTGAGGCCTGGCCTGGGCGCTGGGGCCGCCGCGTGCGAATCTGGTGGCACCTTCGCGCCTGTCTC
GCTGCTTTCGATAAGTCTCTAGCCATTTAAAATTTTTGATGACCTGCTGCGACGCTTTTTTTCTGGCAAG
ATAGTCTTGTAAATGCGGGCCAAGATCTGCACACTGGTATTTCGGTTTTTGGGGCCGCGGGCGGCGACGG
GGCCCGTGCGTCCCAGCGCACATGTTCGGCGAGGCGGGGCCTGCGAGCGCGGCCACCGAGAATCGGACGG
GGGTAGTCTCAAGCTGGCCGGCCTGCTCTGGTGCCTGGCCTCGCGCCGCCGTGTATCGCCCCGCCCTGGG
CGGCAAGGCTGGCCCGGTCGGCACCAGTTGCGTGAGCGGAAAGATGGCCGCTTCCCGGCCCTGCTGCAGG
GAGCTCAAAATGGAGGACGCGGCGCTCGGGAGAGCGGGCGGGTGAGTCACCCACACAAAGGAAAAGGGCC
TTTCCGTCCTCAGCCGTCGCTTCATGTGACTCCACGGAGTACCGGGCGCCGTCCAGGCACCTCGATTAGT
TCTCGAGCTTTTGGAGTACGTCGTCTTTAGGTTGGGGGGAGGGGTTTTATGCGATGGAGTTTCCCCACAC
TGAGTGGGTGGAGACTGAAGTTAGGCCAGCTTGGCACTTGATGTAATTCTCCTTGGAATTTGCCCTTTTT
GAGTTTGGATCTTGGTTCATTCTCAAGCCTCAGACAGTGGTTCAAAGTTTTTTTCTTCCATTTCAGGTGT
CGTGACGTACGGCCACCATGACCGAGTACAAGCCCACGGTGCGCCTCGCCACCCGCGACGACGTCCCCAG
GGCCGTACGCACCCTCGCCGCCGCGTTCGCCGACTACCCCGCCACGCGCCACACCGTCGATCCGGACCGC
CACATCGAGCGGGTCACCGAGCTGCAAGAACTCTTCCTCACGCGCGTCGGGCTCGACATCGGCAAGGTGT
GGGTCGCGGACGACGGCGCCGCCGTGGCGGTCTGGACCACGCCGGAGAGCGTCGAAGCGGGGGCGGTGTT
CGCCGAGATCGGCCCGCGCATGGCCGAGTTGAGCGGTTCCCGGCTGGCCGCGCAGCAACAGATGGAAGGC
CTCCTGGCGCCGCACCGGCCCAAGGAGCCCGCGTGGTTCCTGGCCACCGTCGGAGTCTCGCCCGACCACC
AGGGCAAGGGTCTGGGCAGCGCCGTCGTGCTCCCCGGAGTGGAGGCGGCCGAGCGCGCCGGGGTGCCCGC
CTTCCTGGAGACCTCCGCGCCCCGCAACCTCCCCTTCTACGAGCGGCTCGGCTTCACCGTCACCGCCGAC
GTCGAGGTGCCCGAAGGACCGCGCACCTGGTGCATGACCCGCAAGCCCGGTGCCTGAACGCGTTAAGTCG
ACAATCAACCTCTGGATTACAAAATTTGTGAAAGATTGACTGGTATTCTTAACTATGTTGCTCCTTTTAC
GCTATGTGGATACGCTGCTTTAATGCCTTTGTATCATGCTATTGCTTCCCGTATGGCTTTCATTTTCTCC
TCCTTGTATAAATCCTGGTTGCTGTCTCTTTATGAGGAGTTGTGGCCCGTTGTCAGGCAACGTGGCGTGG
TGTGCACTGTGTTTGCTGACGCAACCCCCACTGGTTGGGGCATTGCCACCACCTGTCAGCTCCTTTCCGG
GACTTTCGCTTTCCCCCTCCCTATTGCCACGGCGGAACTCATCGCCGCCTGCCTTGCCCGCTGCTGGACA
GGGGCTCGGCTGTTGGGCACTGACAATTCCGTGGTGTTGTCGGGGAAATCATCGTCCTTTCCTTGGCTGC
TCGCCTGTGTTGCCACCTGGATTCTGCGCGGGACGTCCTTCTGCTACGTCCCTTCGGCCCTCAATCCAGC
GGACCTTCCTTCCCGCGGCCTGCTGCCGGCTCTGCGGCCTCTTCCGCGTCTTCGCCTTCGCCCTCAGACG
AGTCGGATCTCCCTTTGGGCCGCCTCCCCGCGTCGACTTTAAGACCAATGACTTACAAGGCAGCTGTAGA
TCTTAGCCACTTTTTAAAAGAAAAGGGGGGACTGGAAGGGCTAATTCACTCCCAACGAAGACAAGATCTG
CTTTTTGCTTGTACTGGGTCTCTCTGGTTAGACCAGATCTGAGCCTGGGAGCTCTCTGGCTAACTAGGGA
ACCCACTGCTTAAGCCTCAATAAAGCTTGCCTTGAGTGCTTCAAGTAGTGTGTGCCCGTCTGTTGTGTGA
CTCTGGTAACTAGAGATCCCTCAGACCCTTTTAGTCAGTGTGGAAAATCTCTAGCAGTACGTATAGTAGT
TCATGTCATCTTATTATTCAGTATTTATAACTTGCAAAGAAATGAATATCAGAGAGTGAGAGGAACTTGT
TTATTGCAGCTTATAATGGTTACAAATAAAGCAATAGCATCACAAATTTCACAAATAAAGCATTTTTTTC
ACTGCATTCTAGTTGTGGTTTGTCCAAACTCATCAATGTATCTTATCATGTCTGGCTCTAGCTATCCCGC
CCCTAACTCCGCCCATCCCGCCCCTAACTCCGCCCAGTTCCGCCCATTCTCCGCCCCATGGCTGACTAAT
TTTTTTTATTTATGCAGAGGCCGAGGCCGCCTCGGCCTCTGAGCTATTCCAGAAGTAGTGAGGAGGCTTT
TTTGGAGGCCTAGGGACGTACCCAATTCGCCCTATAGTGAGTCGTATTACGCGCGCTCACTGGCCGTCGT
TTTACAACGTCGTGACTGGGAAAACCCTGGCGTTACCCAACTTAATCGCCTTGCAGCACATCCCCCTTTC
GCCAGCTGGCGTAATAGCGAAGAGGCCCGCACCGATCGCCCTTCCCAACAGTTGCGCAGCCTGAATGGCG
AATGGG
[124 nt withheld, positions 3367-3490]
C
[91 nt withheld, positions 3492-3582]
A
[49 nt withheld, positions 3584-3632]
CCTTTGACGTTGGAGTCCACGTTCTTT
[37 nt withheld, positions 3660-3696]
ACCCTATCTCGGTCTATTCTTTTGATTTATAAGGGATTTTGCCGATTTCGGCCTATTGGTTAAAAAATGA
GCTGATTTAACAAAAATTTAACGCGAATTTTAACAAAATATTAACGCTTACAATTTAGGTGGCACTTTTC
GGGGAAATGTGCGCGGAACCCCTATTTGTTTATTTTTCTAAATACATTCAAATATGTATCCGCTCATGAG
ACAATAACCCTGATAAATGCTTCAATAATATTGAAAAAGGAAGAGTATGAGTATTCAACATTTCCGTGTC
GCCCTTATTCCCTTTTTTGCGGCATTTTGCCTTCCTGTTTTTGCTCACCCAGAAACGCTGGTGAAAGTAA
AAGATGCTGAAGATCAGTTGGGTGCACGAGTGGGTTACATCGAACTGGATCTCAACAGCGGTAAGATCCT
TGAGAGTTTTCGCCCCGAAGAACGTTTTCCAATGATGAGCACTTTTAAAGTTCTGCTATGTGGCGCGGTA
TTATCCCGTATTGACGCCGGGCAAGAGCAACTCGGTCGCCGCATACACTATTCTCAGAATGACTTGGTTG
AGTACTCACCAGTCACAGAAAAGCATCTTACGGATGGCATGACAGTAAGAGAATTATGCAGTGCTGCCAT
AACCATGAGTGATAACACTGCGGCCAACTTACTTCTGACAACGATCGGAGGACCGAAGGAGCTAACCGCT
TTTTTGCACAACATGGGGGATCATGTAACTCGCCTTGATCGTTGGGAACCGGAGCTGAATGAAGCCATAC
CAAACGACGAGCGTGACACCACGATGCCTGTAGCAATGGCAACAACGTTGCGCAAACTATTAACTGGCGA
ACTACTTACTCTAGCTTCCCGGCAACAATTAATAGACTGGATGGAGGCGGATAAAGTTGCAGGACCACTT
CTGCGCTCGGCCCTTCCGGCTGGCTGGTTTATTGCTGATAAATCTGGAGCCGGTGAGCGTGGGTCTCGCG
GTATCATTGCAGCACTGGGGCCAGATGGTAAGCCCTCCCGTATCGTAGTTATCTACACGACGGGGAGTCA
GGCAACTATGGATGAACGAAATAGACAGATCGCTGAGATAGGTGCCTCACTGATTAAGCATTGGTAACTG
TCAGACCAAGTTTACTCATATATACTTTAGATTGATTTAAAACTTCATTTTTAATTTAAAAGGATCTAGG
TGAAGATCCTTTTTGATAATCTCATGACCAAAATCCCTTAACGTGAGTTTTCGTTCCACTGAGCGTCAGA
CCCCGTAGAAAAGATCAAAGGATCTTCTTGAGATCCTTTTTTTCTGCGCGTAATCTGCTGCTTGCAAACA
AAAAAACCACCGCTACCAGCGGTGGTTTGTTTGCCGGATCAAGAGCTACCAACTCTTTTTCCGAAGGTAA
CTGGCTTCAGCAGAGCGCAGATACCAAATACTGTTCTTCTAGTGTAGCCGTAGTTAGGCCACCACTTCAA
GAACTCTGTAGCACCGCCTACATACCTCGCTCTGCTAATCCTGTTACCAGTGGCTGCTGCCAGTGGCGAT
AAGTCGTGTCTTACCGGGTTGGACTCAAGACGATAGTTACCGGATAAGGCGCAGCGGTCGGGCTGAACGG
GGGGTTCGTGCACACAGCCCAGCTTGGAGCGAACGACCTACACCGAACTGAGATACCTACAGCGTGAGCT
ATGAGAAAGCGCCACGCTTCCCGAAGGGAGAAAGGCGGACAGGTATCCGGTAAGCGGCAGGGTCGGAACA
GGAGAGCGCACGAGGGAGCTTCCAGGGGGAAACGCCTGGTATCTTTATAGTCCTGTCGGGTTTCGCCACC
TCTGACTTGAGCGTCGATTTTTGTGATGCTCGTCAGGGGGGCGGAGCCTATGGAAAAACGCCAGCAACGC
GGCCTTTTTACGGTTCCTGGCCTTTTGCTGGCCTTTTGCTCACATGTTCTTTCCTGCGTTATCCCCTGAT
TCTGTGGATAACCGTATTACCGCCTTTGAGTGAGCTGATACCGCTCGCCGCAGCCGAACGACCGAGCGCA
GCGAGTCAGTGAGCGAGGAAGCGGAAGAGCGCCCAATACGCAAACCGCCTCTCCCCGCGCGTTGGCCGAT
TCATTAATGCAGCTGGCACGACAGGTTTCCCGACTGGAAAGCGGGCAGTGAGCGCAACGCAATTAATGTG
AGTTAGCTCACTCATTAGGCACCCCAGGCTTTACACTTTATGCTTCCGGCTCGTATGTTGTGTGGAATTG
TGAGCGGATAACAATTTCACACAGGAAACAGCTATGACCATGATTACGCCAAGCGCGCAATTAACCCTCA
CTAAAGGGAACAAAAGCTGGAGCTGCAAGCTTAATGTAGTCTTATGCAATACTCTTGTAGTCTTGCAACA
TGGTAACGATGAGTTAGCAACATGCCTTACAAGGAGAGAAAAAGCACCGTGCATGCCGATTGGTGGAAGT
AAGGTGGTACGATCGTGCCTTATTAGGAAGGCAACAGACGGGTCTGACATGGATTGGACGAACCACTGAA
TTGCCGCATTGCAGAGATATTGTATTTAAGTGCCTAGCTCGATACATAAACGGGTCTCTCTGGTTAGACC
AGATCTGAGCCTGGGAGCTCTCTGGCTAACTAGGGAACCCACTGCTTAAGCCTCAATAAAGCTTGCCTTG
AGTGCTTCAAGTAGTGTGTGCCCGTCTGTTGTGTGACTCTGGTAACTAGAGATCCCTCAGACCCTTTTAG
TCAGTGTGGAAAATCTCTAGCAGTGGCGCCCGAACAGGGACTTGAAAGCGAAAGGGAAACCAGAGGAGCT
CTCTCGACGCAGGACTCGGCTTGCTGAAGCGCGCACGGCAAGAGGCGAGGGGCGGCGACTGGTGAGTACG
CCAAAAATTTTGACTAGCGGAGGCTAGAAGGAGAGAGATGGGTGCGAGAGCGTCAGTATTAAGCGGGGGA
GAATTAGATCGCGATGGGAAAAAATTCGGTTAAGGCCAGGGGGAAAGAAAAAATATAAATTAAAACATAT
AGTATGGGCAAGCAGGGAGCTAGAACGATTCGCAGTTAATCCTGGCCTGTTAGAAACATCAGAAGGCTGT
AGACAAATACTGGGACAGCTACAACCATCCCTTCAGACAGGATCAGAAGAACTTAGATCATTATATAATA
CAGTAGCAACCCTCTATTGTGTGCATCAAAGGATAGAGATAAAAGACACCAAGGAAGCTTTAGACAAGAT
AGAGGAAGAGCAAAACAAAAGTAAGACCACCGCACAGCAAGCGGCCGCTGATCTTCAGACCTGGAGGAGG
AGATATGAGGGACAATTGGAGAAGTGAATTATATAAATATAAAGTAGTAAAAATTGAACCATTAGGAGTA
GCACCCACCAAGGCAAAGAGAAGAGTGGTGCAGAGAGAAAAAAGAGCAGTGGGAATAGGAGCTTTGTTCC
TTGGGTTCTTGGGAGCAGCAGGAAGCACTATGGGCGCAGCGTCAATGACGCTGACGGTACAGGCCAGACA
ATTATTGTCTGGTATAGTGCAGCAGCAGAACAATTTGCTGAGGGCTATTGAGGCGCAACAGCATCTGTTG
CAACTCACAGTCTGGGGCATCAAGCAGCTCCAGGCAAGAATCCTGGCTGTGGAAAGATACCTAAAGGATC
AACAGCTCCTGGGGATTTGGGGTTGCTCTGGAAAACTCATTTGCACCACTGCTGTGCCTTGGAATGCTAG
TTGGAGTAATAAATCTCTGGAACAGATTTGGAATCACACGACCTGGATGGAGTGGGACAGAGAAATTAAC
AATTACACAAGCTTAATACACTCCTTAATTGAAGAATCGCAAAACCAGCAAGAAAAGAATGAACAAGAAT
TATTGGAATTAGATAAATGGGCAAGTTTGTGGAATTGGTTTAACATAACAAATTGGCTGTGGTATATAAA
ATTATTCATAATGATAGTAGGAGGCTTGGTAGGTTTAAGAATAGTTTTTGCTGTACTTTCTATAGTGAAT
AGAGTTAGGCAGGGATATTCACCATTATCGTTTCAGACCCACCTCCCAACCCCGAGGGGACCCAGAGAGG
GCCTATTTCCCATGATTCCTTCATATTTGCATATACGATACAAGGCTGTTAGAGAGATAATTAGAATTAA
TTTGACTGTAAACACAAAGATATTAGTACAAAATACGTGACGTAGAAAGTAATAATTTCTTGGGTAGTTT
GCAGTTTTAAAATTATGTTTTAAAATGGACTATCATATGCTTACCGTAACTTGAAAGTATTTCGATTTCT
TGGCTTTATATATCTTGTGGAAAGGACGAAACACCGAATCATAACGATCAGAGTCGGTTTTAGAGCTAGA
AATAGCAAGTTAAAATAAGGCTAGTCCGTTATCAACTTGAAAAAGTGGCACCGAGTCGGTGCTTTTTTAA
GCTTGGCGTAACTAGATCTTGAGACAAATGGCAGTATTCATCCACAATTTTAAAAGAAAAGGGGGGATTG
GGGGGTACAGTGCAGGGGAAAGAATAGTAGACATAATAGCAACAGACATACAAACTAAAGAATTACAAAA
ACAAATTACAAAAATTCAAAATTTTCGGGTTTATTACAGGGACAGCAGAGATCCACTTTGGCGCCGGCTC
GAGGGGG
Features (pLannotate 1.2.2; 29 found; start..end, strand, type, name):
     14..80      +  CDS            small t antigen (fragment): SV40 (simian virus 40) small t antigen
    106..317     +  promoter       EF-1α core promoter: core promoter for human elongation factor EF-1α
    318..1256    +  intron         EF-1α intron A: intron upstream of the start codon of human EF-1α
   1278..1877    +  CDS            PuroR (fragment): puromycin N-acetyltransferase; pac from Streptomyces; confers resistance to puromycin
   1893..2481    +  misc_feature   WPRE: woodchuck hepatitis virus posttranscriptional regulatory element
   2532..2551    +  misc_feature   cPPT/CTS (fragment): central polypurine tract and central termination sequence of HIV-1
   2553..2786    +  LTR            3' LTR (ΔU3): self-inactivating 3' long terminal repeat (LTR) from HIV-1
   2864..2985    +  polyA_signal   SV40 poly(A) signal: SV40 polyadenylation signal
   3025..3160    +  rep_origin     SV40 ori: SV40 origin of replication
   3181..3199    -  promoter       T7 promoter: promoter for bacteriophage T7 RNA polymerase
   3207..3362    +  CDS            lacZα (fragment): LacZα fragment of β-galactosidase; lacZ fragment
   3367..3795    +  rep_origin     f1 ori (sequence partly withheld): f1 bacteriophage origin of replication; arrow indicates direction of (+) strand synthesis
   3848..3952    +  promoter       AmpR promoter: bla
   3953..4813    +  CDS            AmpR: β-lactamase; bla; confers resistance to ampicillin, carbenicillin, and related antibiotics
   4984..5572    +  rep_origin     ori: high-copy-number ColE1/pMB1/pBR322/pUC origin of replication
   5755..5847    +  CDS            lacI (fragment): lac repressor; lacI; The lac repressor binds to the lac operator to inhibit transcription in E. coli. This inhibition can be relieved by adding lactose or isopropyl-β-D-thiogalactopyranoside (IPTG).
   5860..5881    +  protein_bind   CAP binding site: CAP binding activates transcription in the presence of cAMP. E. coli catabolite activator protein
   5896..5926    +  promoter       lac promoter: promoter for the E. coli lac operon
   5934..5950    +  protein_bind   lac operator: The lac repressor binds to the lac operator to inhibit transcription in E. coli. This inhibition can be relieved by adding lactose or isopropyl-β-D-thiogalactopyranoside (IPTG). lac repressor encoded by lacI
   5995..6013    +  promoter       T3 promoter: promoter for bacteriophage T3 RNA polymerase
   6041..6267    +  promoter       RSV promoter: Rous sarcoma virus enhancer/promoter
   6268..6448    +  LTR            5' LTR (truncated): truncated 5' long terminal repeat (LTR) from HIV-1
   6495..6620    +  misc_feature   HIV-1 Ψ: packaging signal of human immunodeficiency virus type 1
   6604..6967    +  CDS            HIV-1 gag (fragment): gag protein from human immunodeficiency virus 1; gag
   7113..7346    +  misc_feature   RRE: The Rev response element (RRE) of HIV-1 allows for Rev-dependent mRNA export from the nucleus to the cytoplasm.
   7723..7749    +  CDS            Rev (fragment): human immunodeficiency virus 1 (HIV-1) Rev protein; rev; enhances nuclear export of unspliced and incompletely spliced viral mRNAs
   7753..7993    +  promoter       U6 promoter: RNA polymerase III promoter for human U6 snRNA
   8023..8098    +  misc_RNA       gRNA scaffold: guide RNA scaffold for the Streptococcus pyogenes CRISPR/Cas9 system
   8154..8271    +  misc_feature   cPPT/CTS: central polypurine tract and central termination sequence of HIV-1
