[The description below was written by a language model from this plasmid's Addgene catalogue record and pLannotate feature annotations shown in this document.]
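Description:
PFKFB2 gRNA (BRDN0001146926) is a third-generation lentiviral single-guide RNA plasmid built on the lentiGuide-Puro backbone and designed to target human PFKFB2 (PFK-2/FBPase-2), with the guide chosen against two RefSeq transcripts of the gene. It is maintained in E. coli as a high-copy plasmid through a ColE1/pUC-type origin and ampicillin resistance (AmpR). The backbone also carries an f1 origin, an SV40 origin and poly(A) signal, and remnants of lac and phage promoter elements.

The viral transfer cassette begins with an RSV promoter fused to a truncated HIV-1 5' LTR, which makes genomic RNA production Tat-independent. This is followed by the Ψ packaging signal with a gag fragment, the Rev response element for Rev-dependent nuclear export, and a cPPT/CTS. It ends in a ΔU3 self-inactivating 3' LTR. Within this unit, a human U6 RNA polymerase III promoter drives the PFKFB2-specific spacer joined to the Streptococcus pyogenes Cas9 guide RNA scaffold. Downstream, an EF-1α core promoter with its intron A expresses puromycin N-acetyltransferase for selection of transduced mammalian cells, and a WPRE enhances transcript expression.

The plasmid does not encode Cas9, so it is meant to be used with a separate Cas9 vector such as lentiCas9-Blast or in cells already expressing Cas9. In that setting the guide directs cleavage at PFKFB2 for gene knockout. It belongs to a human kinome gRNA collection associated with work on optimized sgRNA design for higher on-target activity and fewer off-target effects.
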