Addgene plasmid #77686: PFKFB2 gRNA (BRDN0001146926)
Purpose: 3rd generation lentiviral gRNA plasmid targeting human PFKFB2
Depositing lab: John Doench & David Root. Depositing organization: Broad Institute. Publication: Optimized sgRNA design to maximize activity and minimize off-target effects of CRISPR-Cas9. Doench JG, Fusi N, Sullender M, Hegde M, Vaimberg EW, Donovan KF, Smith I, Tothova Z, Wilen C, Orchard R, Virgin HW, Listgarten J, Root DE. Nat Biotechnol. 2016 Jan 18. doi: 10.1038/nbt.3437. PubMed 26780180.
Backbone
  Vector backbone: lentiGuide-Puro
  Backbone manufacturer: Zhang Lab (Addgene plasmid # 52963)
  Vector type: Mammalian Expression, Lentiviral, CRISPR
  Selectable markers: Puromycin
Growth in bacteria
  Bacterial resistance: Ampicillin, 100 μg/mL
  Growth temperature: 37°C
  Growth strain: DH5alpha
  Copy number: High Copy
Gene/Insert
  Gene/Insert name: PFKFB2 (alt names: PFKFB2; NM_001018053.1)
  gRNA/shRNA sequence: AATCATAACGATCAGAGTCG
  Species: H. sapiens (human)
  Entrez Gene: PFKFB2 (a.k.a. PFK-2/FBPase-2)
  Promoter: hU6
  Cloning method: Unknown
  Sequencing primers: 5′ U6-F; 3′ pS2-R
Terms and licenses: Academic/Nonprofit Terms; Industry Terms: Not Available to Industry
Depositor comments: The gRNA was designed to target the following Genbank reference sequence(s): NM_001018053.1,NM_006212.2. Note that this plasmid does NOT contain Cas9. It should be used in conjunction with lentiCas9-Blast (Addgene #52962) or otherwise with cell lines already expressing Cas9. Browse the full kinome gRNA library at http://www.addgene.org/pooled-library/broadgpp-human-kinome/ or visit http://www.broadinstitute.org/rnai/public/ for detailed protocols and information.
How to cite: PFKFB2 gRNA (BRDN0001146926) was a gift from John Doench & David Root (Addgene plasmid # 77686 ; http://n2t.net/addgene:77686 ; RRID:Addgene_77686)
