>Addgene plasmid #77686 | PFKFB2 gRNA (BRDN0001146926) | depositor partial sequence | sequence record 145146 | Target Sequence
AATCATAACGATCAGAGTCG
