>Addgene plasmid #77686 | PFKFB2 gRNA (BRDN0001146926) | addgene partial sequence | sequence record 188237 | hU6-F
TAGAAAGTAATAATTTCTTGGGTAGTTTGCAGTTTTAAAATTATGTTTTAAAATGGACTATCATATGCTT
ACCGTAACTTGAAAGTATTTCGATTTCTTGGCTTTATATATCTTGTGGAAAGGACGAAACACCGAATCAT
AACGATCAGAGTCGGTTTTAGAGCTAGAAATAGCAAGTTAAAATAAGGCTAGTCCGTTATCAACTTGAAA
AAGTGGCACCGAGTCGGTGCTTTTTTAAGCTTGGCGTAACTAGATCTTGAGACAAATGGCAGTATTCATC
CACAATTTTAAAAGAAAAGGGGGGATTGGGGGGTACAGTGCANGGGAAAGAATAGTAGACATAATAGCAA
CAGACATACAAACTAAAGAATTACAAAAACAAATTACAAAAATTCAAAATTTTCGGGTTTATTACAGGGA
CAGCAGAGATCCNCTTTGGCGCCGGCTCGAGGGGGCCCGGGTGCNAAGATGGATAAAGTTTTAAACAGAG
AGGAATCTTTGCAAGCTAATGGACCANTCTAGGTCTTGAAAGGAGTGGGAATTGGCTCCGGTGCCCGTCA
GTGGGCAGAG
